Addgene plasmid #108507: vsv-Incenp 1-48-GFP
Purpose: expression of vsv-INCENP 1-48-EGFP
Depositing lab: Susanne Lens. Depositing organization: University Medical Centre Utrecht. Publication: Inter-domain Cooperation in INCENP Promotes Aurora B Relocation from Centromeres to Microtubules. van der Horst A, Vromans MJ, Bouwman K, van der Waal MS, Hadders MA, Lens SM. Cell Rep. 2015 Jul 21;12(3):380-7. doi: 10.1016/j.celrep.2015.06.038. Epub 2015 Jul 9. PubMed 26166576.
Backbone
  Vector backbone: pEGFP-N2
  Backbone size w/o insert (bp): 4700
  Vector type: Mammalian Expression
Growth in bacteria
  Bacterial resistance: Kanamycin, 50 μg/mL
  Growth temperature: 37°C
  Growth strain: DH5alpha
  Copy number: High Copy
Gene/Insert
  Gene/Insert name: CEN-Box of INCENP
  Species: H. sapiens (human)
  Insert size (bp): 144
  Mutation: only CEN box of INCENP
  Entrez Gene: INCENP
  Promoter: CMV
  Tag / fusion protein: VSV (N terminal on insert); EGFP (C terminal on insert)
  Cloning method: Restriction Enzyme; 5′ cloning site BamH1 (destroyed during cloning); 3′ cloning site Xho1 (destroyed during cloning)
Terms and licenses: Academic/Nonprofit Terms; Industry Terms: Not Available to Industry
How to cite: vsv-Incenp 1-48-GFP was a gift from Susanne Lens (Addgene plasmid # 108507 ; http://n2t.net/addgene:108507 ; RRID:Addgene_108507)
