[The description below was written by a language model from this plasmid's Addgene catalogue record and pLannotate feature annotations shown in this document.]
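Description:
vsv-Incenp 1-48-GFP is a mammalian expression plasmid built on the pEGFP-N2 backbone. It produces a short N-terminal fragment of human INCENP fused to EGFP. The insert is 144 bp and encodes residues 1–48, the "CEN box" of INCENP, with no other part of the protein present. It carries a VSV epitope tag at its N-terminus and is joined in frame to mammalian codon-optimised EGFP at its C-terminus. The VSV tag is listed in the catalogue fields but was not annotated as a separate feature in the sequence-derived table. Transcription is driven by the human cytomegalovirus immediate early enhancer and promoter and terminated by the SV40 polyadenylation signal. Remnants of the multiple cloning site flank the insert, and the BamHI and XhoI sites used for cloning were destroyed.

The plasmid replicates in E. coli at high copy from a ColE1/pUC-type origin, and it also carries an f1 phage origin. A single NeoR/KanR (Tn5 aminoglycoside phosphotransferase) cassette provides selection in both hosts. A bacterial promoter drives it for kanamycin resistance, and the SV40 enhancer/early promoter with the HSV TK poly(A) signal allows G418 selection in mammalian cells. The short large T antigen, ble and bGH poly(A) fragments in the annotation are probably residual backbone sequence or partial matches rather than functional elements.

INCENP is the scaffold of the chromosomal passenger complex. Its N-terminus associates with survivin and borealin to tether the complex to the inner centromere. The construct therefore suits expression of the isolated centromere-targeting module as a fluorescent, epitope-tagged protein, for example to follow its localisation during mitosis or to dissect how individual INCENP domains contribute to Aurora B positioning.
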