Features (pLannotate 1.2.2; 16 found; start..end, strand, type, name):
     61..364     +  enhancer       CMV enhancer: human cytomegalovirus immediate early enhancer
    365..568     +  promoter       CMV promoter: human cytomegalovirus (CMV) immediate early promoter
    591..613     +  misc_feature   MCS (fragment): multiple cloning site
    669..809     +  CDS            INCENP (fragment): INCE_HUMAN - Experimental evidence at protein level: Swiss-Prot protein existence level 1. Component of the chromosomal passenger complex (CPC), a complex that acts as a key regulator of mitosis. The CPC complex has essential functions at the centromere in ensuring correct chromosome alignment and segregation and is required for chromatin-induced microtubule stabilization and spindle assembly. Acts as a scaffold regulating CPC localization and activity. The C-terminus associates with AURKB or AURKC, the N-terminus associated with BIRC5/survivin and CDCA8/borealin tethers the CPC to the inner c
    818..843     +  misc_feature   MCS (fragment): multiple cloning site
    861..1580    +  CDS            EGFP: the original enhanced GFP (Yang et al., 1996) mammalian codon-optimized
   1597..1680    +  CDS            large T antigen (fragment): large T antigen from SV40 (simian virus 40)
   1703..1824    +  polyA_signal   SV40 poly(A) signal: SV40 polyadenylation signal
   1858..2286    -  rep_origin     f1 ori (sequence partly withheld): f1 bacteriophage origin of replication; arrow indicates direction of (+) strand synthesis
   2313..2417    +  promoter       AmpR promoter: bla
   2419..2776    +  promoter       SV40 promoter: SV40 enhancer and early promoter
   2811..3605    +  CDS            NeoR/KanR: aminoglycoside phosphotransferase from Tn5; aph(3')-II (or nptII); confers resistance to neomycin, kanamycin, and G418 (Geneticin®)
   3626..3778    +  CDS            ble (fragment): BLE_KLEPN - Experimental evidence at protein level: Swiss-Prot protein existence level 1. Binding protein with a strong affinity to the bleomycin family of antibiotics. Binds to CL990; an antimitotic-antibiotic compound. From Klebsiella pneumoniae.
   3837..3884    +  polyA_signal   HSV TK poly(A) signal: herpes simplex virus thymidine kinase polyadenylation signal (Cole and Stacy, 1985)
   3975..3991    -  polyA_signal   bGH poly(A) signal (fragment): bovine growth hormone polyadenylation signal
   4213..4801    +  rep_origin     ori: high-copy-number ColE1/pMB1/pBR322/pUC origin of replication
>Addgene plasmid #108507 | vsv-Incenp 1-48-GFP | addgene full sequence | sequence record 208126 | Addgene NGS Result
TAGTTATTAATAGTAATCAATTACGGGGTCATTAGTTCATAGCCCATATATGGAGTTCCGCGTTACATAA
CTTACGGTAAATGGCCCGCCTGGCTGACCGCCCAACGACCCCCGCCCATTGACGTCAATAATGACGTATG
TTCCCATAGTAACGCCAATAGGGACTTTCCATTGACGTCAATGGGTGGAGTATTTACGGTAAACTGCCCA
CTTGGCAGTACATCAAGTGTATCATATGCCAAGTACGCCCCCTATTGACGTCAATGACGGTAAATGGCCC
GCCTGGCATTATGCCCAGTACATGACCTTATGGGACTTTCCTACTTGGCAGTACATCTACGTATTAGTCA
TCGCTATTACCATGGTGATGCGGTTTTGGCAGTACATCAATGGGCGTGGATAGCGGTTTGACTCACGGGG
ATTTCCAAGTCTCCACCCCATTGACGTCAATGGGAGTTTGTTTTGGCACCAAAATCAACGGGACTTTCCA
AAATGTCGTAACAACTCCGCCCCATTGACGCAAATGGGCGGTAGGCGTGTACGGTGGGAGGTCTATATAA
GCAGAGCTGGTTTAGTGAACCGTCAGATCCGCTAGCGCTACCGGACTCAGATCCGCCACCATGTACACCG
ACATCGAGATGAACCGGTTGGGCAAGGAATTCTGCAGAGGGACGACGGCCCCAGGGCCCATTCACCTGCT
GGAGCTCTGTGACCAGAAGCTCATGGAGTTTCTCTGCAACATGGATAATAAGGACTTGGTGTGGCTTGAG
GAGATCCAAGAGGAGGCCGAGCGCATGTTCACCAGAGAAGCGGCCGCTCGACGGTACCGCGGGCCCGGGA
TCCACCGGCCGGTCGCCACCATGGTGAGCAAGGGCGAGGAGCTGTTCACCGGGGTGGTGCCCATCCTGGT
CGAGCTGGACGGCGACGTAAACGGCCACAAGTTCAGCGTGTCCGGCGAGGGCGAGGGCGATGCCACCTAC
GGCAAGCTGACCCTGAAGTTCATCTGCACCACCGGCAAGCTGCCCGTGCCCTGGCCCACCCTCGTGACCA
CCCTGACCTACGGCGTGCAGTGCTTCAGCCGCTACCCCGACCACATGAAGCAGCACGACTTCTTCAAGTC
CGCCATGCCCGAAGGCTACGTCCAGGAGCGCACCATCTTCTTCAAGGACGACGGCAACTACAAGACCCGC
GCCGAGGTGAAGTTCGAGGGCGACACCCTGGTGAACCGCATCGAGCTGAAGGGCATCGACTTCAAGGAGG
ACGGCAACATCCTGGGGCACAAGCTGGAGTACAACTACAACAGCCACAACGTCTATATCATGGCCGACAA
GCAGAAGAACGGCATCAAGGTGAACTTCAAGATCCGCCACAACATCGAGGACGGCAGCGTGCAGCTCGCC
GACCACTACCAGCAGAACACCCCCATCGGCGACGGCCCCGTGCTGCTGCCCGACAACCACTACCTGAGCA
CCCAGTCCGCCCTGAGCAAAGACCCCAACGAGAAGCGCGATCACATGGTCCTGCTGGAGTTCGTGACCGC
CGCCGGGATCACTCTCGGCATGGACGAGCTGTACAAGTAAAGCGGCCGCGACTCTAGATCATAATCAGCC
ATACCACATTTGTAGAGGTTTTACTTGCTTTAAAAAACCTCCCACACCTCCCCCTGAACCTGAAACATAA
AATGAATGCAATTGTTGTTGTTAACTTGTTTATTGCAGCTTATAATGGTTACAAATAAAGCAATAGCATC
ACAAATTTCACAAATAAAGCATTTTTTTCACTGCATTCTAGTTGTGGTTTGTCCAAACTCATCAATGTAT
CTTAAGGCGTAAATTGTAAGCGTTAATATTTTGTTAAAATTCGCGTTAAATTTTTGTTAAATCAGCTCAT
TTTTTAACCAATAGGCCGAAATCGGCAAAATCCCTTATAAATCAAAAGAATAGACCGAGATAGGGT
[37 nt withheld, positions 1957-1993]
AAAGAACGTGGACTCCAACGTCAAAGG
[49 nt withheld, positions 2021-2069]
T
[91 nt withheld, positions 2071-2161]
G
[124 nt withheld, positions 2163-2286]
CAGGTGGCACTTTTCGGGGAAATGTGCGCGGAACCCCTATTTGTTTATTTTTCTAAATACATTCAAATAT
GTATCCGCTCATGAGACAATAACCCTGATAAATGCTTCAATAATATTGAAAAAGGAAGAGTCCTGAGGCG
GAAAGAACCAGCTGTGGAATGTGTGTCAGTTAGGGTGTGGAAAGTCCCCAGGCTCCCCAGCAGGCAGAAG
TATGCAAAGCATGCATCTCAATTAGTCAGCAACCAGGTGTGGAAAGTCCCCAGGCTCCCCAGCAGGCAGA
AGTATGCAAAGCATGCATCTCAATTAGTCAGCAACCATAGTCCCGCCCCTAACTCCGCCCATCCCGCCCC
TAACTCCGCCCAGTTCCGCCCATTCTCCGCCCCATGGCTGACTAATTTTTTTTATTTATGCAGAGGCCGA
GGCCGCCTCGGCCTCTGAGCTATTCCAGAAGTAGTGAGGAGGCTTTTTTGGAGGCCTAGGCTTTTGCAAA
GATCGATCAAGAGACAGGATGAGGATCGTTTCGCATGATTGAACAAGATGGATTGCACGCAGGTTCTCCG
GCCGCTTGGGTGGAGAGGCTATTCGGCTATGACTGGGCACAACAGACAATCGGCTGCTCTGATGCCGCCG
TGTTCCGGCTGTCAGCGCAGGGGCGCCCGGTTCTTTTTGTCAAGACCGACCTGTCCGGTGCCCTGAATGA
ACTGCAAGACGAGGCAGCGCGGCTATCGTGGCTGGCCACGACGGGCGTTCCTTGCGCAGCTGTGCTCGAC
GTTGTCACTGAAGCGGGAAGGGACTGGCTGCTATTGGGCGAAGTGCCGGGGCAGGATCTCCTGTCATCTC
ACCTTGCTCCTGCCGAGAAAGTATCCATCATGGCTGATGCAATGCGGCGGCTGCATACGCTTGATCCGGC
TACCTGCCCATTCGACCACCAAGCGAAACATCGCATCGAGCGAGCACGTACTCGGATGGAAGCCGGTCTT
GTCGATCAGGATGATCTGGACGAAGAGCATCAGGGGCTCGCGCCAGCCGAACTGTTCGCCAGGCTCAAGG
CGAGCATGCCCGACGGCGAGGATCTCGTCGTGACCCATGGCGATGCCTGCTTGCCGAATATCATGGTGGA
AAATGGCCGCTTTTCTGGATTCATCGACTGTGGCCGGCTGGGTGTGGCGGACCGCTATCAGGACATAGCG
TTGGCTACCCGTGATATTGCTGAAGAGCTTGGCGGCGAATGGGCTGACCGCTTCCTCGTGCTTTACGGTA
TCGCCGCTCCCGATTCGCAGCGCATCGCCTTCTATCGCCTTCTTGACGAGTTCTTCTGAGCGGGACTCTG
GGGTTCGAAATGACCGACCAAGCGACGCCCAACCTGCCATCACGAGATTTCGATTCCACCGCCGCCTTCT
ATGAAAGGTTGGGCTTCGGAATCGTTTTCCGGGACGCCGGCTGGATGATCCTCCAGCGCGGGGATCTCAT
GCTGGAGTTCTTCGCCCACCCTAGGGGGAGGCTAACTGAAACACGGAAGGAGACAATACCGGAAGGAACC
CGCGCTATGACGGCAATAAAAAGACAGAATAAAACGCACGGTGTTGGGTCGTTTGTTCATAAACGCGGGG
TTCGGTCCCAGGGCTGGCACTCTGTCGATACCCCACCGAGACCCCATTGGGGCCAATACGCCCGCGTTTC
TTCCTTTTCCCCACCCCACCCCCCAAGTTCGGGTGAAGGCCCAGGGCTCGCAGCCAACGTCGGGGCGGCA
GGCCCTGCCATAGCCTCAGGTTACTCATATATACTTTAGATTGATTTAAAACTTCATTTTTAATTTAAAA
GGATCTAGGTGAAGATCCTTTTTGATAATCTCATGACCAAAATCCCTTAACGTGAGTTTTCGTTCCACTG
AGCGTCAGACCCCGTAGAAAAGATCAAAGGATCTTCTTGAGATCCTTTTTTTCTGCGCGTAATCTGCTGC
TTGCAAACAAAAAAACCACCGCTACCAGCGGTGGTTTGTTTGCCGGATCAAGAGCTACCAACTCTTTTTC
CGAAGGTAACTGGCTTCAGCAGAGCGCAGATACCAAATACTGTTCTTCTAGTGTAGCCGTAGTTAGGCCA
CCACTTCAAGAACTCTGTAGCACCGCCTACATACCTCGCTCTGCTAATCCTGTTACCAGTGGCTGCTGCC
AGTGGCGATAAGTCGTGTCTTACCGGGTTGGACTCAAGACGATAGTTACCGGATAAGGCGCAGCGGTCGG
GCTGAACGGGGGGTTCGTGCACACAGCCCAGCTTGGAGCGAACGACCTACACCGAACTGAGATACCTACA
GCGTGAGCTATGAGAAAGCGCCACGCTTCCCGAAGGGAGAAAGGCGGACAGGTATCCGGTAAGCGGCAGG
GTCGGAACAGGAGAGCGCACGAGGGAGCTTCCAGGGGGAAACGCCTGGTATCTTTATAGTCCTGTCGGGT
TTCGCCACCTCTGACTTGAGCGTCGATTTTTGTGATGCTCGTCAGGGGGGCGGAGCCTATGGAAAAACGC
CAGCAACGCGGCCTTTTTACGGTTCCTGGCCTTTTGCTGGCCTTTTGCTCACATGTTCTTTCCTGCGTTA
TCCCCTGATTCTGTGGATAACCGTATTACCGCCATGCAT
